>Addgene plasmid #174735 | pCLXSN(GFP)-hp100 SS/AA | addgene full sequence | sequence record 343215 | Addgene NGS Result
GGGGATGTGCTGCAAGGCGATTAAGTTGGGTAACGCCAGGGTTTTCCCAGTCACGACGTTGTAAAACGAC
GGCCAGTGCCAAGCTGATCTATACATTGAATCAATATTGGCAATTAGCCATATTAGTCATTGGTTATATA
GCATAAATCAATATTGGCTATTGGCCATTGCATACGTTGTATCTATATCATAATATGTACATTTATATTG
GCTCATGTCCAATATGACCGCCATGTTGACATTGATTATTGACTAGTTATTAATAGTAATCAATTACGGG
GTCATTAGTTCATAGCCCATATATGGAGTTCCGCGTTACATAACTTACGGTAAATGGCCCGCCTGGCTGA
CCGCCCAACGACCCCCGCCCATTGACGTCAATAATGACGTATGTTCCCATAGTAACGCCAATAGGGACTT
TCCATTGACGTCAATGGGTGGAGTATTTACGGTAAACTGCCCACTTGGCAGTACATCAAGTGTATCATAT
GCCAAGTCCGCCCCCTATTGACGTCAATGACGGTAAATGGCCCGCCTGGCATTATGCCCAGTACATGACC
TTACGGGACTTTCCTACTTGGCAGTACATCTACGTATTAGTCATCGCTATTACCATGGTGATGCGGTTTT
GGCAGTACACCAATGGGCGTGGATAGCGGTTTGACTCACGGGGATTTCCAAGTCTCCACCCCATTGACGT
CAATGGGAGTTTGTTTTGGCACCAAAATCAACGGGACTTTCCAAAATGTCGTAATAACCCCGCCCCGTTG
ACGCAAATGGGCGGTAGGCGTGTACGGTGGGAGGTCTATATAAGCAGAGCTCGTTTAGTGAACCGTCAGA
ATTGTTTTTATTTTTAATTTTCTTTCAAATACTTCCATCGAATTCAGATCTGGTACCACGCGTATCGATA
AGCTTCACCATGGAGAGTTGCTACAACCCAGGTCTGGATGGTATTATTGAATATGATGATTTCAAATTGA
ACTCCTCCATTGTGGAACCCAAGGAGCCAGCCCCAGAAACAGCTGATGGCCCCTACCTGGTGATCGTGGA
ACAGCCTAAGCAGAGAGGCTTCCGATTTCGATATGGCTGTGAAGGCCCCTCCCATGGAGGACTGCCCGGT
GCCTCCAGTGAGAAGGGCCGAAAGACCTATCCCACTGTCAAGATCTGTAACTACGAGGGACCAGCCAAGA
TCGAGGTGGACCTGGTAACACACAGTGACCCACCTCGTGCTCATGCCCACAGTCTGGTGGGCAAGCAATG
CTCGGAGCTGGGGATCTGCGCCGTTTCTGTGGGGCCCAAGGACATGACTGCCCAATTTAACAACCTGGGT
GTCCTGCATGTGACTAAGAAGAACATGATGGGGACTATGATACAAAAACTTCAGAGGCAGCGGCTCCGCT
CTAGGCCCCAGGGCCTTACGGAGGCCGAGCAGCGGGAGCTGGAGCAAGAGGCCAAAGAACTGAAGAAGGT
GATGGATCTGAGTATAGTGCGGCTGCGCTTCTCTGCCTTCCTTAGAGCCAGTGATGGCTCCTTCTCCCTG
CCCCTGAAGCCAGTCATCTCCCAGCCCATCCATGACAGCAAATCTCCGGGGGCATCAAACCTGAAGATTT
CTCGAATGGACAAGACAGCAGGCTCTGTGCGGGGTGGAGATGAAGTTTATCTGCTTTGTGACAAGGTGCA
GAAAGATGACATTGAGGTTCGGTTCTATGAGGATGATGAGAATGGATGGCAGGCCTTTGGGGACTTCTCT
CCCACAGATGTGCATAAACAGTATGCCATTGTGTTCCGGACACCCCCCTATCACAAGATGAAGATTGAGC
GGCCTGTAACAGTGTTTCTGCAACTGAAACGCAAGCGAGGAGGGGACGTGTCTGATTCCAAACAGTTCAC
CTATTACCCTCTGGTGGAAGACAAGGAAGAGGTGCAGCGGAAGCGGAGGAAGGCCTTGCCCACCTTCTCC
CAGCCCTTCGGGGGTGGCTCCCACATGGGTGGAGGCTCTGGGGGTGCAGCCGGGGGCTACGGAGGAGCTG
GAGGAGGTGGCAGCCTCGGTTTCTTCCCCTCCTCCCTGGCCTACAGCCCCTACCAGTCCGGCGCGGGCCC
CATGGGCTGCTACCCGGGAGGCGGGGGCGGGGCGCAGATGGCCGCCACGGTGCCCAGCAGGGACTCCGGG
GAGGAAGCCGCGGAGCCGAGCGCCCCCTCCAGGACCCCCCAGTGCGAGCCGCAGGCCCCGGAGATGCTGC
AGCGAGCTCGAGAGTACAACGCGCGCCTGTTCGGCCTGGCGCAGCGCAGCGCCCGAGCCCTACTCGACTA
CGGCGTCACCGCGGACGCGCGCGCGCTGCTGGCGGGACAGCGCCACCTGCTGACGGCGCAGGACGAGAAC
GGAGACACACCACTGCACCTAGCCATCATCCACGGGCAGACCAGTGTCATTGAGCAGATAGTCTATGTCA
TCCACCACGCCCAGGACCTCGGCGTTGTCAACCTCACCAACCACCTGCACCAGACGCCCCTGCACCTGGC
GGTGATCACGGGGCAGACGAGTGTGGTGAGCTTTCTGCTGCGGGTAGGTGCAGACCCAGCTCTGCTGGAT
CGGCATGGAGACTCAGCCATGCATCTGGCGCTGCGGGCAGGCGCTGGTGCTCCTGAGCTGCTGCGTGCAC
TGCTTCAGAGTGGAGCTCCTGCTGTGCCCCAGCTGTTGCATATGCCTGACTTTGAGGGACTGTATCCAGT
ACACCTGGCGGTCCGAGCCCGAAGCCCTGAGTGCCTGGATCTGCTGGTGGACAGTGGGGCTGAAGTGGAG
GCCACAGAGCGGCAGGGGGGACGAACAGCCTTGCATCTAGCCACAGAGATGGAGGAGCTGGGGTTGGTCA
CCCATCTGGTCACCAAGCTCCGGGCCAACGTGAACGCTCGCACCTTTGCGGGAAACACACCCCTGCACCT
GGCAGCTGGACTGGGGTACCCGACCCTCACCCGCCTCCTTCTGAAGGCTGGTGCTGACATCCATGCTGAA
AACGAGGAGCCCCTGTGCCCACTGCCTTCACCCCCTACCTCTGATAGCGACTCGGACTCTGAAGGGCCTG
AGAAGGACACCCGAAGCAGCTTCCGGGGCCACACGCCTCTTGACCTCACTTGCAGCACCAAGGTGAAGAC
CTTGCTGCTAAATGCTGCTCAGAACACCATGGAGCCACCCCTGACCCCGCCCAGCCCAGCAGGGCCGGGA
CTGTCACTTGGTGATACAGCTCTGCAGAACCTGGAGCAGCTGCTAGACGGGCCAGAAGCCCAGGGCAGCT
GGGCAGAGCTGGCAGAGCGTCTGGGGCTGCGCAGCCTGGTAGACACGTACCGACAGACAACCTCACCCAG
TGGCAGCCTCCTGCGCAGCTACGAGCTGGCTGGCGGGGACCTGGCAGGTCTACTGGAGGCCCTGTCTGAC
ATGGGCCTAGAGGAGGGAGTGAGGCTGCTGAGGGGTCCAGAAACCCGAGACAAGCTGCCCAGCACAGAGG
TGAAGGAAGACGCTGCGTACGGCGCCCAGTCAGTGGAGCAGGAGGCAGAGAAGCTGGGCCCACCCCCTGA
GCCACCAGGAGGGCTCTGCCACGGGCACCCCCAGCCTCAGGTGCACTGACCTGCTGCCTGCCCCCAGCCC
CCTTCCCGGACCCCCTGTACAGCGTCCCCACCTATTTCAAATCTTATTTAACACCCCACACCCACCCCTC
AGTTGGGACAAATAAAGGATTCTCATGGGAAGGGGAGGACCCCGGAATTCCTGCAGCCCGGGGGATCCAC
TAGTTCTAGAGGATCCCGGGTGGCATCCCTGTGACCCCTCCCCAGTGCCTCTCCTGGCCCTGGAAGTTGC
CACTCCAGTGCCCACCAGCCTTGTCCTAATAAAATTAAGTTGCATCATTTTGTCTGACTAGGTGTCCTTC
TATAATATTATGGGGTGGAGGGGGGTGGTATGGAGCAAGGGGCAAGTTGGGAAGACAACCTGTAGGGCCT
GCGGGGTCTATTGGGAACCAAGCTGGAGTGCAGTGGCACAATCTTGGCTCACTGCAATCTCCGCCTCCTG
GGTTCAAGCGATTCTCCTGCCTCAGCCTCCCGAGTTGTTGGGATTCCAGGCATGCATGACCAGGCTCAGC
TAATTTTTGTTTTTTTGGTAGAGACGGGGTTTCACCATATTGGCCAGGCTGGTCTCCAACTCCTAATCTC
AGGTGATCTACCCACCTTGGCCTCCCAAATTGCTGGGATTACAGGCGTGAACCACTGCTCCCTTCCCTGT
CCTTCTGATTTTAAAATAACTATACCAGCAGGAGGACGTCCAGACACAGCATAGGCTACCTGGCCATGCC
CAACCGGTGGGACATTTGAGTTGCTTGCTTGGCACTGTCCTCTCATGCGTTGGGTCCACTCAGTAGATGC
CTGTTGAATTGGGTACGCGGCCAGCTTGGCTGTGGAATGTGTGTCAGTTAGGGTGTGGAAAGTCCCCAGG
CTCCCCAGCAGGCAGAAGTATGCAAAGCATGCATCTCAATTAGTCAGCAACCAGGTGTGGAAAGTCCCCA
GGCTCCCCAGCAGGCAGAAGTATGCAAAGCATGCATCTCAATTAGTCAGCAACCATAGTCCCGCCCCTAA
CTCCGCCCATCCCGCCCCTAACTCCGCCCAGTTCCGCCCATTCTCCGCCCCATGGCTGACTAATTTTTTT
TATTTATGCAGAGGCCGAGGCCGCCTCGGCCTCTGAGCTATTCCAGAAGTAGTGAGGAGGCTTTTTTGGA
GGCCTAGGCTTTTGCAAAAAGCTCCTCGAGGAACTGAAAAACCAGAAAGTTAACTGGTAAGTTTAGTCTT
TTTGTCTTTTATTTCAGGTCCCGGATCCGGTGGTGGTGCAAATCAAAGAACTGCTCCTCAGTGGATGTTG
CCTTTACTTCTAGGCCTGTACGGAAGTGTTACTTCTGCTCTAAAAGCTGCTGCAGGTCGACTCTAGGGCC
GCGTACCGAGCTCGAATTCCCTATAGTGAGTCGTATTAAATTCGTAATCATGTCATAGCTGTTTCCTGTG
TGAAATTGTTATCCGCTCACAATTCCACACAACATACGAGCCGGAAGCATAAAGTGTAAAGCCTGGGGTG
CCTAATGAGTGAGCTAACTCACATTAATTGCGTTGCGCTCACTGCCCGCTTTCCAGTCGGGAAACCTGTC
GTGCCAGCTGCATTAATGAATCGGCCAACGCGCGGGGAGAGGCGGTTTGCGTATTGGGCGCTCTTCCGCT
TCCTCGCTCACTGACTCGCTGCGCTCGGTCGTTCGGCTGCGGCGAGCGGTATCAGCTCACTCAAAGGCGG
TAATACGGTTATCCACAGAATCAGGGGATAACGCAGGAAAGAACATGTGAGCAAAAGGCCAGCAAAAGGC
CAGGAACCGTAAAAAGGCCGCGTTGCTGGCGTTTTTCCATAGGCTCCGCCCCCCTGACGAGCATCACAAA
AATCGACGCTCAAGTCAGAGGTGGCGAAACCCGATAGGACTATAAAGATACCAGGCGTTTCCCCCTGGAA
GCTCCCTCGTGCGCTCTCCTGTTCCGACCCTGCCGCTTACCGGATACCTGTCCGCCTTTCTCCCTTCGGG
AAGCGTGGCGCTTTCTCATAGCTCACGCTGTAGGTATCTCAGTTCGGTGTAGGTCGTTCGCTCCAAGCTG
GGCTGTGTGCACGAACCCCCCGTTCAGCCCGACCGCTGCGCCTTATCCGGTAACTATCGTCTTGAGTCCA
ACCCGGTAAGACACGACTTATCGCCACTGGCAGCAGCCACTGGTAACAGGATTAGCAGAGCGAGGTATGT
AGGCGGTGCTACAGAGTTCTTGAAGTGGTGGCCTAACTACGGCTACACTAGAAGAACAGTATTTGGTATC
TGCGCTCTGCTGAAGCCAGTTACCTTCGGAAAAAGAGTTGGTAGCTCTTGATCCGGCAAACAAACCACCG
CTGGTAGCGGTGGTTTTTTTGTTTGCAAGCAGCAGATTACGCGCAGAAAAAAAGGATCTCAAGAAGATCC
TTTGATCTTTTCTACGGGGTCTGACGCTCAGTGGAACGAAAACTCACGTTAAGGGATTTTGGTCATGAGA
TTATCAAAAAGGATCTTCACCTAGATCCTTTTAAATTAAAAATGAAGTTTTAAATCAATCTAAAGTATAT
ATGAGTAAACTTGGTCTGACAGTTACCAATGCTTAATCAGTGAGGCACCTATCTCAGCGATCTGTCTATT
TCGTTCATCCATAGTTGCCTGACTCCCCGTCGTGTAGATAACTACGATACGGGAGGGCTTACCATCTGGC
CCCAGTGCTGCAATGATACCGCGAGACCCACGCTCACCGGCTCCAGATTTATCAGCAATAAACCAGCCAG
CCGGAAGGGCCGAGCGCAGAAGTGGTCCTGCAACTTTATCCGCCTCCATCCAGTCTATTAATTGTTGCCG
GGAAGCTAGAGTAAGTAGTTCGCCAGTTAATAGTTTGCGCAACGTTGTTGCCATTGCTACAGGCATCGTG
GTGTCACGCTCGTCGTTTGGTATGGCTTCATTCAGCTCCGGTTCCCAACGATCAAGGCGAGTTACATGAT
CCCCCATGTTGTGCAAAAAAGCGGTTAGCTCCTTCGGTCCTCCGATCGTTGTCAGAAGTAAGTTGGCCGC
AGTGTTATCACTCATGGTTATGGCAGCACTGCATAATTCTCTTACTGTCATGCCATCCGTAAGATGCTTT
TCTGTGACTGGTGAGTACTCAACCAAGTCATTCTGAGAATAGTGTATGCGGCGACCGAGTTGCTCTTGCC
CGGCGTCAATACGGGATAATACCGCGCCACATAGCAGAACTTTAAAAGTGCTCATCATTGGAAAACGTTC
TTCGGGGCGAAAACTCTCAAGGATCTTACCGCTGTTGAGATCCAGTTCGATGTAACCCACTCGTGCACCC
AACTGATCTTCAGCATCTTTTACTTTCACCAGCGTTTCTGGGTGAGCAAAAACAGGAAGGCAAAATGCCG
CAAAAAAGGGAATAAGGGCGACACGGAAATGTTGAATACTCATACTCTTCCTTTTTCAATATTATTGAAG
CATTTATCAGGGTTATTGTCTCATGAGCGGATACATATTTGAATGTATTTAGAAAAATAAACAAATAGGG
GTTCCGCGCACATTTCCCCGAAAAGTGCCACCTG
[124 nt withheld, positions 7175-7298]
C
[91 nt withheld, positions 7300-7390]
A
[49 nt withheld, positions 7392-7440]
CCTTTGACGTTGGAGTCCACGTTCTTT
[37 nt withheld, positions 7468-7504]
ACCATATCTCGGTCTATTCTTTTGATTTATAAGGGATTTTGCCGATTTCGGCCTATTGGTTAAAAAATGA
GCTGATTTAACAAAAATTTAACGCGAATTTTAACAAAATATTAACGCTTACAATTTCCATTCGCCATTCA
GGCTGCGCAACTGTTGGGAAGGGCGATCGGTGCGGGCCTCTTCGCTATTACGCCAGCTGGCGAAAG
Features (pLannotate 1.2.2; 19 found; start..end, strand, type, name):
    238..617     +  enhancer       CMV enhancer: human cytomegalovirus immediate early enhancer
    619..818     +  promoter       CMV promoter: human cytomegalovirus (CMV) immediate early promoter
    920..3616    +  CDS            NFKB2: NFKB2_HUMAN - Also known as LYT10. Experimental evidence at protein level: Swiss-Prot protein existence level 1. NF-kappa-B is a pleiotropic transcription factor present in almost all cell types and is the endpoint of a series of signal transduction events that are initiated by a vast array of stimuli related to many biological processes such as inflammation, immunity, differentiation, cell growth, tumorigenesis and apoptosis. NF-kappa-B is a homo- or heterodimeric complex formed by the Rel-like domain- containing proteins RELA/p65, RELB, NFKB1/p105, NFKB1/p50, REL and NFKB2/p52. The dimers bi
   3755..3791    -  misc_feature   MCS (fragment): pBluescript multiple cloning site
   3798..4420    +  polyA_signal   hGH poly(A) signal: human growth hormone polyadenylation signal
   4449..4778    +  promoter       SV40 promoter: SV40 enhancer and early promoter
   4817..4913    +  intron         SV40 intron: modified SV40 intron with splice donor and acceptor sites
   4950..4966    -  misc_feature   MCS (fragment): pUC18/19 multiple cloning site
   4973..4989    -  misc_feature   MCS (fragment): pUC18/19 multiple cloning site
   4990..5008    -  promoter       T7 promoter: promoter for bacteriophage T7 RNA polymerase
   5046..5062    -  protein_bind   lac operator: The lac repressor binds to the lac operator to inhibit transcription in E. coli. This inhibition can be relieved by adding lactose or isopropyl-β-D-thiogalactopyranoside (IPTG). lac repressor encoded by lacI
   5070..5100    -  promoter       lac promoter: promoter for the E. coli lac operon
   5115..5136    -  protein_bind   CAP binding site: CAP binding activates transcription in the presence of cAMP. E. coli catabolite activator protein
   5149..5241    -  CDS            lacI (fragment): lac repressor; lacI; The lac repressor binds to the lac operator to inhibit transcription in E. coli. This inhibition can be relieved by adding lactose or isopropyl-β-D-thiogalactopyranoside (IPTG).
   5424..6012    -  rep_origin     ori: high-copy-number ColE1/pMB1/pBR322/pUC origin of replication
   6183..7043    -  CDS            AmpR: β-lactamase; bla; confers resistance to ampicillin, carbenicillin, and related antibiotics
   7044..7148    -  promoter       AmpR promoter: bla
   7175..7630    +  rep_origin     f1 ori (sequence partly withheld): f1 bacteriophage origin of replication; arrow indicates direction of (+) strand synthesis
   7634..78      -  CDS            lacZα (fragment) (across the origin): LacZα fragment of β-galactosidase; lacZ fragment
