[The description below was written by a language model from this plasmid's Addgene catalogue record and pLannotate feature annotations shown in this document.]
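Description:
pCLXSN(GFP)-hp100 SS/AA is catalogued as a retroviral overexpression construct carrying human NFKB2, which encodes the NF-κB2 precursor p100 that is processed to the p52 subunit. The insert is listed as an "SS/AA" mutant. The name implies that two serines were replaced by alanines, but the record does not give the residue positions or the functional consequence. The plasmid is selected with ampicillin and is described as high copy. This agrees with the annotated ColE1/pUC-type origin and the β-lactamase gene with its own promoter. An f1 origin is also present, along with remnants of a lac promoter/operator region, lacZα and lacI fragments, and a T7 promoter.

The feature table from the 7,710 nt sequencing result does not clearly match the stated backbone. It shows the NFKB2 coding sequence placed downstream of the human CMV immediate-early enhancer and promoter and followed by a human growth hormone polyadenylation signal. After that come an SV40 enhancer/early promoter and a modified SV40 intron, with no coding sequence annotated downstream of them. No retroviral LTRs, packaging signal, GFP reporter or neomycin resistance cassette were detected, although the name pCLXSN(GFP) and the retroviral classification would lead one to expect such elements. As annotated, the sequence looks like a conventional CMV-driven mammalian expression plasmid suited to transient transfection. Whether it can be packaged into retrovirus or co-expresses GFP cannot be confirmed from these annotations. Either way, the stated purpose is overexpression of the mutant p100 protein in mammalian cells, presumably to study NF-κB2 function.
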