Addgene plasmid #174735: pCLXSN(GFP)-hp100 SS/AA
Purpose: Gene overexpression
Depositing lab: Shao-Cong Sun. Depositing organization: University of Texas MD Anderson Cancer Center.
Backbone
  Vector backbone: pCLXSN(GFP)
  Vector type: Retroviral
Growth in bacteria
  Bacterial resistance: Ampicillin, 100 μg/mL
  Growth temperature: 37°C
  Growth strain: NEB Stable
  Copy number: High Copy
Gene/Insert
  Gene/Insert name: p100 SS/AA
  Species: H. sapiens (human)
  Mutation: SS/AA
  Entrez Gene: NFKB2 (a.k.a. CVID10, H2TF1, LYT-10, LYT10, NF-kB2, p100, p49/p100, p52)
  Cloning method: Restriction Enzyme; 5′ cloning site Unknown (unknown if destroyed)
Terms and licenses: Academic/Nonprofit Terms; Industry Terms: Not Available to Industry
How to cite: pCLXSN(GFP)-hp100 SS/AA was a gift from Shao-Cong Sun (Addgene plasmid # 174735 ; http://n2t.net/addgene:174735 ; RRID:Addgene_174735)
